Addgene plasmid #49183: pFA6a-mRFP-ura4MX6
Purpose: (Empty Backbone) genomic mRFP tagging in S. pombe
Depositing lab: Eishi Noguchi. Depositing organization: Drexel University. Publication: New vectors for epitope tagging and gene disruption in Schizosaccharomyces pombe. Gadaleta MC, Iwasaki O, Noguchi C, Noma K, Noguchi E. Biotechniques. 2013 Nov;55(5):257-63. doi: 10.2144/000114100. PubMed 24215641.
Backbone
  Vector backbone: pFA6a
  Vector type: Yeast Expression
  Selectable markers: URA4
  Tag / fusion protein: mRFP (C terminal on backbone)
Growth in bacteria
  Bacterial resistance: Ampicillin, 100 μg/mL
  Growth temperature: 37°C
  Growth strain: DH5alpha
  Copy number: Unknown
Terms and licenses: Academic/Nonprofit Terms; Industry Terms: Not Available to Industry
How to cite: pFA6a-mRFP-ura4MX6 was a gift from Eishi Noguchi (Addgene plasmid # 49183 ; http://n2t.net/addgene:49183 ; RRID:Addgene_49183)
