[The description below was written by a language model from this plasmid's Addgene catalogue record.]
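Description:
pFA6a-mRFP-ura4MX6 is an empty-backbone tagging vector built on the pFA6a plasmid family and intended for genomic C-terminal tagging of proteins with monomeric red fluorescent protein (mRFP) in the fission yeast Schizosaccharomyces pombe. It is catalogued as a yeast expression vector, but its stated purpose is chromosomal tagging. pFA6a-type plasmids generally serve as PCR templates: a module containing the tag and an adjacent selectable marker is amplified with primers carrying homology to the target locus, and the product integrates by homologous recombination so that the tag is fused in frame to the 3' end of the endogenous gene. The tagged protein would then be expressed from its native promoter at its normal chromosomal location.

In bacteria the plasmid is maintained under ampicillin selection. The copy number is listed as unknown, and the origin of replication is not stated. In yeast, integrants are selected with the ura4 marker, in the MX6 cassette format suggested by the name, which complements uracil auxotrophy in ura4-deficient S. pombe strains. No feature table is provided, so the promoter and terminator flanking the marker, any terminator following mRFP, and any linker preceding the tag cannot be confirmed. No gene insert is present, because the target gene is chosen by the user through primer design.

The construct belongs to a set of vectors developed for epitope tagging and gene disruption in S. pombe. It is suited to live-cell localisation of endogenously expressed proteins, and a red fluorophore can typically be combined with green tags on other proteins.
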