>Addgene plasmid #49183 | pFA6a-mRFP-ura4MX6 | addgene partial sequence | sequence record 73913 | T7 5'-TAATACGACTCACTATAGGG-3'
GCGGCCGCATAGGCCACTAGTGGATCTGATATCATCGATGAATTCGAGCTCGTTTAAACAGCTTAGCTAC
AAATCCCACTGGCTATATGTATGCATTTGTGTTAAAAAAGTTTGTATAGATTATTTAATCTACTCAGCAT
TCTTTCTCTAAATAGGAATTTGTTATTTAATGGAGAAAAAAATGTTTCGATTTACCTAGTGTATTTGTTT
GTATACTCACGTTTAATTTCAAACATCCATTCTATCTTGTGTAATTTTTGGCATGGTGAAAAAGATAATC
AGCCTTATAATCTTTACAAAAGTAAGAAATTCTGTAAATAAGCCTTAATGCCCTTGCTTTAAATTAAAAT
GGTTCTTTTTCATGATAATGTTTGCACTTTGTGAATATATTTTAGATAGTTCTGTGAGGTATAATTAAGA
TGTTTTAGAGACTTATACAATTTTGTCTTTATAAATTCTTAATTGATTTTACCATCCCAGTTTAACTATG
CTTCGTCGGCATCTCTGCACATGTCGTGTTTTCTTACCGTATTGTCCTACCAAGAACCTCTTTTTTGCTT
GGATCGAAATTAAAGGTTTAAAAGCAAAGTTATGGATGCTAGAGTATTTCAAAGCTATTCAGCTAGAGCT
GAGGGGATGAAAAATCCCATTGCCAAGGAATTGTTGGCTTTGATGGAAGAAAAGCAAAGCAACTTGTCAG
TCGCGGTCGATTTGACGAAGAAATCCGAAATCTTAGAATTGGTAGATAAAATTGGACCCTATGTCTGTGT
TATCAAGACACATATTGACGTTGTCGAGGATTTCGACCAGGATATGGTAGAAAAACTGGTGGCCTTAGGT
AAAAAGCATCGTTTTCTTATCTTTGAGGATCGCAAATTCGCAGACATTGGAAATACCGTCAAGCTACAAT
ATGCATCTGGTGTGTACAAAATTGCTTCTTGGGCTCATATCACAAATTGCCATACAGTGCCAGGCGAGGG
TATTATACAAGGCCTCAAA
