>Addgene plasmid #49183 | pFA6a-mRFP-ura4MX6 | addgene partial sequence | sequence record 74194 | Sp6 5'-ATTTAGGTGACACTATAG-3'
AAGCTTCGTACGCTGCAGGTCGACGGATCCCCGGGTTAATTAACATGGCCTCCTCCGAGGACGTCATCAA
GGAGTTCATGCGCTTCAAGGTGCGCATGGAGGGCTCCGTGAACGGCCACGAGTTCGAGATCGAGGGCGAG
GGCGAGGGCCGCCCCTACGAGGGCACCCAGACCGCCAAGCTGAAGGTGACCAAGGGCGGCCCCCTGCCCT
TCGCCTGGGACATCCTGTCCCCTCAGTTCCAGTACGGCTCCAAGGCCTACGTGAAGCACCCCGCCGACAT
CCCCGACTACTTGAAGCTGTCCTTCCCCGAGGGCTTCAAGTGGGAGCGCGTGATGAACTTCGAGGACGGC
GGCGTGGTGACCGTGACCCAGGACTCCTCCCTGCAGGACGGCGAGTTCATCTACAAGGTGAAGCTGCGCG
GCACCAACTTCCCCTCCGACGGCCCCGTAATGCAGAAGAAGACCATGGGCTGGGAGGCCTCCACCGAGCG
GATGTACCCCGAGGACGGCGCCCTGAAGGGCGAGATCAAGATGAGGCTGAAGCTGAAGGACGGCGGCCAC
TACGACGCCGAGGTCAAGACCACCTACATGGCCAAGAAGCCCGTGCAGCTGCCCGGCGCCTACAAGACCG
ACATCAAGCTGGACATCACCTCCCACAACGAGGACTACACCATCGTGGAACAGTACGAGCGCGCCGAGGG
CCGCCACTCCACCGGCGCCTAAGAATTCGAAGGCGCGCCACTTCTAAATAAGCGAATTTCTTATGATTTA
TGATTTTTATTATTAAATAAGTTATAAAAAAAATAAGTGTATACAAATTTTAAAGTGACTCTTAGGTTTT
AAAACGAAAATTCTTATTCTTGAGTAACTCTTTCCTGTAGGTCAGGTTGCTTTCTCAGGTATAGTATGAG
GTCGCTCTTATTGACCACACCTCTACCGGCAGATCCGCTAGGGATAACAGGGTAATATAGATCTCTTGTG
ATATTGACGAAACT
