>Addgene plasmid #49183 | pFA6a-mRFP-ura4MX6 | addgene partial sequence | sequence record 75156 | pHybLex_rev 5'-GAGTCACTTTAAAATTTGTATACAC-3'
ACTTATTTAATAATAAAAATCATAAATCATAAGAAATTCGCTTATTTAGAAGTGGCGCGCCTTCGAATTC
TTAGGCGCCGGTGGAGTGGCGGCCCTCGGCGCGCTCGTACTGTTCCACGATGGTGTAGTCCTCGTTGTGG
GAGGTGATGTCCAGCTTGATGTCGGTCTTGTAGGCGCCGGGCAGCTGCACGGGCTTCTTGGCCATGTAGG
TGGTCTTGACCTCGGCGTCGTAGTGGCCGCCGTCCTTCAGCTTCAGCCTCATCTTGATCTCGCCCTTCAG
GGCGCCGTCCTCGGGGTACATCCGCTCGGTGGAGGCCTCCCAGCCCATGGTCTTCTTCTGCATTACGGGG
CCGTCGGAGGGGAAGTTGGTGCCGCGCAGCTTCACCTTGTAGATGAACTCGCCGTCCTGCAGGGAGGAGT
CCTGGGTCACGGTCACCACGCCGCCGTCCTCGAAGTTCATCACGCGCTCCCACTTGAAGCCCTCGGGGAA
GGACAGCTTCAAGTAGTCGGGGATGTCGGCGGGGTGCTTCACGTAGGCCTTGGAGCCGTACTGGAACTGA
GGGGACAGGATGTCCCAGGCGAAGGGCAGGGGGCCGCCCTTGGTCACCTTCAGCTTGGCGGTCTGGGTGC
CCTCGTAGGGGCGGCCCTCGCCCTCGCCCTCGATCTCGAACTCGTGGCCGTTCACGGAGCCCTCCATGCG
CACCTTGAAGCGCATGAACTCCTTGATGACGTCCTCGGAGGAGGCCATGTTAATTAACCCGGGGATCCGT
CGACCTGCAGCGTACGAAGCTTCAGCTGGCGGCCGCGTTCTATAGTGTCACCTAAATCGTATGTGTATGA
TACATAAGGTTATGTATTAATTGTAGCCGCGTTCTAACGACAATATGTCCATATGGTGCACTCTCAGTAC
AATCTGCTCTGATGCCGCATAGTTAAGCCAGCCCCGA
