LOCUS       Exported 5189 bp ds-DNA circular SYN 12-MAY-2021
DEFINITION  genomic mRFP tagging in S. pombe.
ACCESSION   .
VERSION     .
KEYWORDS    pFA6a-mRFP-ura4MX6
SOURCE      synthetic DNA construct
  ORGANISM  synthetic DNA construct
REFERENCE   1 (bases 1 to 5189)
  AUTHORS   Gadaleta MC, Iwasaki O, Noguchi C, Noma K, Noguchi E
  TITLE     New vectors for epitope tagging and gene disruption in
            Schizosaccharomyces pombe.
  JOURNAL   Biotechniques. 2013 Nov;55(5):257-63. doi: 10.2144/000114100.
  PUBMED    24215641
REFERENCE   2 (bases 1 to 5189)
  AUTHORS   .
  TITLE     Direct Submission
  JOURNAL   Exported May 12, 2021 from SnapGene Server 1.1.58
            http://www.snapgene.com
FEATURES             Location/Qualifiers
     source          1..5189
                     /organism="synthetic DNA construct"
                     /mol_type="other DNA"
     CDS             63..740
                     /codon_start=1
                     /product="monomeric derivative of DsRed (Campbell et al.,
                     2002)"
                     /label=mRFP1
                     /note="mammalian codon-optimized"
                     /translation="MASSEDVIKEFMRFKVRMEGSVNGHEFEIEGEGEGRPYEGTQTAK
                     LKVTKGGPLPFAWDILSPQFQYGSKAYVKHPADIPDYLKLSFPEGFKWERVMNFEDGGV
                     VTVTQDSSLQDGEFIYKVKLRGTNFPSDGPVMQKKTMGWEASTERMYPEDGALKGEIKM
                     RLKLKDGGHYDAEVKTTYMAKKPVQLPGAYKTDIKLDITSHNEDYTIVEQYERAEGRHS
                     TGA"
     primer_bind     complement(193..211)
                     /label=mCherry-R
                     /note="mCherry, reverse primer"
     primer_bind     461..480
                     /label=mCherry-F
                     /note="mCherry, forward primer"
     primer_bind     655..678
                     /label=DsRed1-C
                     /note="DsRed1, forward primer"
     terminator      770..957
                     /gene="S. cerevisiae ADH1"
                     /label=ADH1 terminator
                     /note="transcription terminator for the S. cerevisiae
                     alcohol dehydrogenase 1 (ADH1) gene"
     primer_bind     complement(825..849)
                     /label=pHybLex-R
                     /note="ADH terminator, reverse primer"
     CDS             complement(1426..2220)
                     /codon_start=1
                     /gene="Schizosaccharomyces pombe ura4"
                     /product="orotidine 5'-phosphate decarboxylase, required
                     for uracil biosynthesis"
                     /label=S. pombe ura4
                     /translation="MDARVFQSYSARAEGMKNPIAKELLALMEEKQSNLSVAVDLTKKS
                     EILELVDKIGPYVCVIKTHIDVVEDFDQDMVEKLVALGKKHRFLIFEDRKFADIGNTVK
                     LQYASGVYKIASWAHITNCHTVPGEGIIQGLKEVGLPLGRGLLLLAEMSSKGSLATGSY
                     TEKTLEWFEKHTDFCFGFIAGRRFPNLQSDYITMSPGIGLDVKGDGLGQQYRTPEEVIV
                     NCGSDIIIVGRGVYGAGRNPVVEAKRYREAGWKAYQQRLSQH"
     primer_bind     complement(2826..2845)
                     /label=T7
                     /note="T7 promoter, forward primer"
     promoter        complement(2827..2845)
                     /label=T7 promoter
                     /note="promoter for bacteriophage T7 RNA polymerase"
     primer_bind     complement(2932..2949)
                     /label=L4440
                     /note="L4440 vector, forward primer"
     rep_origin      complement(3103..3691)
                     /direction=LEFT
                     /label=ori
                     /note="high-copy-number ColE1/pMB1/pBR322/pUC origin of
                     replication"
     primer_bind     complement(3183..3202)
                     /label=pBR322ori-F
                     /note="pBR322 origin, forward primer"
     CDS             complement(3862..4722)
                     /codon_start=1
                     /gene="bla"
                     /product="beta-lactamase"
                     /label=AmpR
                     /note="confers resistance to ampicillin, carbenicillin, and
                     related antibiotics"
                     /translation="MSIQHFRVALIPFFAAFCLPVFAHPETLVKVKDAEDQLGARVGYI
                     ELDLNSGKILESFRPEERFPMMSTFKVLLCGAVLSRIDAGQEQLGRRIHYSQNDLVEYS
                     PVTEKHLTDGMTVRELCSAAITMSDNTAANLLLTTIGGPKELTAFLHNMGDHVTRLDRW
                     EPELNEAIPNDERDTTMPVAMATTLRKLLTGELLTLASRQQLIDWMEADKVAGPLLRSA
                     LPAGWFIADKSGAGERGSRGIIAALGPDGKPSRIVVIYTTGSQATMDERNRQIAEIGAS
                     LIKHW"
     primer_bind     4485..4504
                     /label=Amp-R
                     /note="Ampicillin resistance gene, reverse primer"
     promoter        complement(4723..4827)
                     /gene="bla"
                     /label=AmpR promoter
     primer_bind     4895..4913
                     /label=pBRforEco
                     /note="pBR322 vectors, upsteam of EcoRI site, forward
                     primer"
     primer_bind     complement(4951..4973)
                     /label=pGEX 3'
                     /note="pGEX vectors, reverse primer"
     primer_bind     5073..5092
                     /label=pRS-marker
                     /note="pRS vectors, use to sequence yeast selectable
                     marker"
     promoter        5173..2
                     /label=SP6 promoter
                     /note="promoter for bacteriophage SP6 RNA polymerase"
     primer_bind     5173..1
                     /label=SP6
                     /note="SP6 promoter, forward primer"
ORIGIN
        1 gaacgcggcc gccagctgaa gcttcgtacg ctgcaggtcg acggatcccc gggttaatta
       61 acatggcctc ctccgaggac gtcatcaagg agttcatgcg cttcaaggtg cgcatggagg
      121 gctccgtgaa cggccacgag ttcgagatcg agggcgaggg cgagggccgc ccctacgagg
      181 gcacccagac cgccaagctg aaggtgacca agggcggccc cctgcccttc gcctgggaca
      241 tcctgtcccc tcagttccag tacggctcca aggcctacgt gaagcacccc gccgacatcc
      301 ccgactactt gaagctgtcc ttccccgagg gcttcaagtg ggagcgcgtg atgaacttcg
      361 aggacggcgg cgtggtgacc gtgacccagg actcctccct gcaggacggc gagttcatct
      421 acaaggtgaa gctgcgcggc accaacttcc cctccgacgg ccccgtaatg cagaagaaga
      481 ccatgggctg ggaggcctcc accgagcgga tgtaccccga ggacggcgcc ctgaagggcg
      541 agatcaagat gaggctgaag ctgaaggacg gcggccacta cgacgccgag gtcaagacca
      601 cctacatggc caagaagccc gtgcagctgc ccggcgccta caagaccgac atcaagctgg
      661 acatcacctc ccacaacgag gactacacca tcgtggaaca gtacgagcgc gccgagggcc
      721 gccactccac cggcgcctaa gaattcgaag gcgcgccact tctaaataag cgaatttctt
      781 atgatttatg atttttatta ttaaataagt tataaaaaaa ataagtgtat acaaatttta
      841 aagtgactct taggttttaa aacgaaaatt cttattcttg agtaactctt tcctgtaggt
      901 caggttgctt tctcaggtat agtatgaggt cgctcttatt gaccacacct ctaccggcag
      961 atccgctagg gataacaggg taatatagat ctcttgtgat attgacgaaa ctttttgaca
     1021 tctaatttat tctgttccaa caccaatgtt tataaccaag ttttatcttg tttgtctaca
     1081 tggtatttta cattcatcta catacatctt tcattggctt tgtacatagt tatcattaca
     1141 agtctaaaaa aattcactct tttcttattc aatgtcaatc caagagaaaa gattgtggta
     1201 atgttgtagg agcatgttta ataaattact atagcaaatt actttttatt cccaaggtgt
     1261 ttatctataa tagttaatat tttagtcgct acataaaatt ttaccaaaga gtacttgtat
     1321 actaattcta aatgccttct gacataaaac gcctaggaaa acaaacgcaa acaaggcatc
     1381 gactttttca ataaccaacc aaaaaaattt tacattagtc tttttttaat gctgagaaag
     1441 tctttgctga tatgccttcc aaccagcttc tctatatctc ttggcttcga caacaggatt
     1501 acgaccagct ccatagactc cacgaccaac aatgatgata tcgctaccgc agtttacaat
     1561 cacttcttca ggagtacgat attgctgtcc cagcccgtct cctttaacat ccaagccgat
     1621 accaggggac atagttatgt agtcgctttg aaggttagga aatcgacgac cagctataaa
     1681 gccaaagcaa aaatcggtat gcttctcaaa ccattctaag gttttctctg tgtaggaacc
     1741 agtagccaaa gagcctttgg aagacatttc agccaaaagc aagagaccac gtcccaaagg
     1801 taaaccaact tctttgaggc cttgtataat accctcgcct ggcactgtat ggcaatttgt
     1861 gatatgagcc caagaagcaa ttttgtacac accagatgca tattgtagct tgacggtatt
     1921 tccaatgtct gcgaatttgc gatcctcaaa gataagaaaa cgatgctttt tacctaaggc
     1981 caccagtttt tctaccatat cctggtcgaa atcctcgaca acgtcaatat gtgtcttgat
     2041 aacacagaca tagggtccaa ttttatctac caattctaag atttcggatt tcttcgtcaa
     2101 atcgaccgcg actgacaagt tgctttgctt ttcttccatc aaagccaaca attccttggc
     2161 aatgggattt ttcatcccct cagctctagc tgaatagctt tgaaatactc tagcatccat
     2221 aactttgctt ttaaaccttt aatttcgatc caagcaaaaa agaggttctt ggtaggacaa
     2281 tacggtaaga aaacacgaca tgtgcagaga tgccgacgaa gcatagttaa actgggatgg
     2341 taaaatcaat taagaattta taaagacaaa attgtataag tctctaaaac atcttaatta
     2401 tacctcacag aactatctaa aatatattca caaagtgcaa acattatcat gaaaaagaac
     2461 cattttaatt taaagcaagg gcattaaggc ttatttacag aatttcttac ttttgtaaag
     2521 attataaggc tgattatctt tttcaccatg ccaaaaatta cacaagatag aatggatgtt
     2581 tgaaattaaa cgtgagtata caaacaaata cactaggtaa atcgaaacat ttttttctcc
     2641 attaagtaac aaattcctat ttagagaaag aatgctgagt agattaaata atctatacaa
     2701 acttttttaa cacaaatgca tacatatagc cagtgggatt tgtagctaag ctgtttaaac
     2761 gagctcgaat tcatcgatga tatcagatcc actagtggcc tatgcggccg cggatctgcc
     2821 ggtctcccta tagtgagtcg tattaatttc gataagccag gttaacctgc attaatgaat
     2881 cggccaacgc gcggggagag gcggtttgcg tattgggcgc tcttccgctt cctcgctcac
     2941 tgactcgctg cgctcggtcg ttcggctgcg gcgagcggta tcagctcact caaaggcggt
     3001 aatacggtta tccacagaat caggggataa cgcaggaaag aacatgtgag caaaaggcca
     3061 gcaaaaggcc aggaaccgta aaaaggccgc gttgctggcg tttttccata ggctccgccc
     3121 ccctgacgag catcacaaaa atcgacgctc aagtcagagg tggcgaaacc cgacaggact
     3181 ataaagatac caggcgtttc cccctggaag ctccctcgtg cgctctcctg ttccgaccct
     3241 gccgcttacc ggatacctgt ccgcctttct cccttcggga agcgtggcgc tttctcaatg
     3301 ctcacgctgt aggtatctca gttcggtgta ggtcgttcgc tccaagctgg gctgtgtgca
     3361 cgaacccccc gttcagcccg accgctgcgc cttatccggt aactatcgtc ttgagtccaa
     3421 cccggtaaga cacgacttat cgccactggc agcagccact ggtaacagga ttagcagagc
     3481 gaggtatgta ggcggtgcta cagagttctt gaagtggtgg cctaactacg gctacactag
     3541 aaggacagta tttggtatct gcgctctgct gaagccagtt accttcggaa aaagagttgg
     3601 tagctcttga tccggcaaac aaaccaccgc tggtagcggt ggtttttttg tttgcaagca
     3661 gcagattacg cgcagaaaaa aaggatctca agaagatcct ttgatctttt ctacggggtc
     3721 tgacgctcag tggaacgaaa actcacgtta agggattttg gtcatgagat tatcaaaaag
     3781 gatcttcacc tagatccttt taaattaaaa atgaagtttt aaatcaatct aaagtatata
     3841 tgagtaaact tggtctgaca gttaccaatg cttaatcagt gaggcaccta tctcagcgat
     3901 ctgtctattt cgttcatcca tagttgcctg actccccgtc gtgtagataa ctacgatacg
     3961 ggagggctta ccatctggcc ccagtgctgc aatgataccg cgagacccac gctcaccggc
     4021 tccagattta tcagcaataa accagccagc cggaagggcc gagcgcagaa gtggtcctgc
     4081 aactttatcc gcctccatcc agtctattaa ttgttgccgg gaagctagag taagtagttc
     4141 gccagttaat agtttgcgca acgttgttgc cattgctaca ggcatcgtgg tgtcacgctc
     4201 gtcgtttggt atggcttcat tcagctccgg ttcccaacga tcaaggcgag ttacatgatc
     4261 ccccatgttg tgcaaaaaag cggttagctc cttcggtcct ccgatcgttg tcagaagtaa
     4321 gttggccgca gtgttatcac tcatggttat ggcagcactg cataattctc ttactgtcat
     4381 gccatccgta agatgctttt ctgtgactgg tgagtactca accaagtcat tctgagaata
     4441 gtgtatgcgg cgaccgagtt gctcttgccc ggcgtcaata cgggataata ccgcgccaca
     4501 tagcagaact ttaaaagtgc tcatcattgg aaaacgttct tcggggcgaa aactctcaag
     4561 gatcttaccg ctgttgagat ccagttcgat gtaacccact cgtgcaccca actgatcttc
     4621 agcatctttt actttcacca gcgtttctgg gtgagcaaaa acaggaaggc aaaatgccgc
     4681 aaaaaaggga ataagggcga cacggaaatg ttgaatactc atactcttcc tttttcaata
     4741 ttattgaagc atttatcagg gttattgtct catgagcgga tacatatttg aatgtattta
     4801 gaaaaataaa caaatagggg ttccgcgcac atttccccga aaagtgccac ctgacgtcta
     4861 agaaaccatt attatcatga cattaaccta taaaaatagg cgtatcacga ggccctttcg
     4921 tctcgcgcgt ttcggtgatg acggtgaaaa cctctgacac atgcagctcc cggagacggt
     4981 cacagcttgt ctgtaagcgg atgccgggag cagacaagcc cgtcagggcg cgtcagcggg
     5041 tgttggcggg tgtcggggct ggcttaacta tgcggcatca gagcagattg tactgagagt
     5101 gcaccatatg gacatattgt cgttagaacg cggctacaat taatacataa ccttatgtat
     5161 catacacata cgatttaggt gacactata
//
